>Addgene plasmid #167753 | MAC_N_ETV4 | addgene full sequence | sequence record 335428 | Addgene NGS Result
GACATTGATTATTGACTAGTTATTAATAGTAATCAATTACGGGGTCATTAGTTCATAGCCCATATATGGA
GTTCCGCGTTACATAACTTACGGTAAATGGCCCGCCTGGCTGACCGCCCAACGACCCCCGCCCATTGACG
TCAATAATGACGTATGTTCCCATAGTAACGCCAATAGGGACTTTCCATTGACGTCAATGGGTGGAGTATT
TACGGTAAACTGCCCACTTGGCAGTACATCAAGTGTATCATATGCCAAGTACGCCCCCTATTGACGTCAA
TGACGGTAAATGGCCCGCCTGGCATTATGCCCAGTACATGACCTTATGGGACTTTCCTACTTGGCAGTAC
ATCTACGTATTAGTCATCGCTATTACCATGGTGATGCGGTTTTGGCAGTACATCAATGGGCGTGGATAGC
GGTTTGACTCACGGGGATTTCCAAGTCTCCACCCCATTGACGTCAATGGGAGTTTGTTTTGGCACCAAAA
TCAACGGGACTTTCCAAAATGTCGTAACAACTCCGCCCCATTGACGCAAATGGGCGGTAGGCGTGTACGG
TGGGAGGTCTATATAAGCAGAGCTCTCCCTATCAGTGATAGAGATCTCCCTATCAGTGATAGAGATCGTC
GACGAGCTCGTTTAGTGAACCGTCAGATCGCCTGGAGACGCCATCCACGCTGTTTTGACCTCCATAGAAG
ACACCGGGACCGATCCAGCCTCCGGACTCTAGCGTTTAAACTTAAGCTTGGTACCGAGCTCGGATCCACT
AGTCCAGTGTGGTGGAATTCTGCAGATATCCAGCACAGTGGCGGCCGCTCGAGACCATGAAGGACAACAC
CGTGCCCCTGAAGCTGATCGCCCTGCTGGCCAACGGCGAGTTCCACTCTGGCGAGCAGCTGGGCGAGACA
CTGGGCATGAGCAGAGCCGCCATCAACAAGCACATCCAGACCCTGCGGGACTGGGGCGTGGACGTGTTCA
CAGTGCCCGGCAAGGGCTACAGCCTGCCCGAGCCCATCCAGCTGCTGAACGCCAAGCAGATCCTGGGCCA
GCTGGATGGCGGATCTGTGGCCGTGCTGCCCGTGATCGACAGCACCAACCAGTATCTGCTCGACCGGATC
GGCGAGCTGAAGTCCGGCGACGCCTGTATCGCCGAGTACCAGCAGGCCGGCAGAGGCGGCAGGGGCAGAA
AGTGGTTCAGCCCCTTCGGCGCCAACCTGTACCTGAGCATGTTCTGGAGACTGGAACAGGGCCCAGCCGC
CGCTATTGGCCTGAGCCTGGTCATCGGCATCGTGATGGCCGAGGTGCTGCGGAAGCTGGGCGCCGACAAA
GTGCGCGTGAAGTGGCCCAACGACCTGTATCTGCAGGACCGGAAGCTGGCCGGCATCCTGGTGGAACTGA
CCGGCAAAACAGGCGACGCCGCCCAGATCGTGATCGGCGCTGGCATCAACATGGCCATGCGGCGGGTGGA
AGAGAGCGTGGTCAACCAGGGCTGGATCACCCTGCAGGAAGCCGGCATCAACCTGGACCGGAACACCCTG
GCCGCCATGCTGATCAGAGAGCTGAGAGCCGCCCTGGAACTGTTCGAGCAGGAAGGCCTGGCCCCCTACC
TGAGCAGATGGGAGAAGCTGGACAACTTCATCAACCGGCCCGTGAAACTGATCATCGGCGACAAAGAGAT
CTTCGGCATCAGCCGGGGCATCGACAAGCAGGGGGCCCTGCTCCTGGAACAGGACGGCATCATCAAGCCC
TGGATGGGCGGCGAGATCAGCCTGCGGAGCGCCGAGAAGTACCCATACGATGTTCCTGACTATGCCGGTA
CCGAGCTCGGATCCACCATGGCTAGCTGGAGCCACCCGCAGTTCGAGAAAGGTGGAGGTTCCGGAGGTGG
ATCGGGAGGTGGATCGTGGAGCCACCCGCAGTTCGAAAAAGCGGCCGATATCACAAGTTTGTACAAAAAA
GCAGGCTCCACCATGGAGCGGAGGATGAAAGCCGGATACTTGGACCAGCAAGTGCCCTACACCTTCAGCA
GCAAATCGCCCGGAAATGGGAGCTTGCGCGAAGCGCTGATCGGCCCGCTGGGGAAGCTCATGGACCCGGG
CTCCCTGCCGCCCCTCGACTCTGAAGATCTCTTCCAGGATCTAAGTCACTTCCAGGAGACGTGGCTCGCT
GAAGCTCAGGTACCAGACAGTGATGAGCAGTTTGTTCCTGATTTCCATTCAGAAAACCTAGCTTTCCACA
GCCCCACCACCAGGATCAAGAAGGAGCCCCAGAGTCCCCGCACAGACCCGGCCCTGTCCTGCAGCAGGAA
GCCGCCACTCCCCTACCACCATGGCGAGCAGTGCCTTTACTCCAGTGCCTATGACCCCCCCAGACAAATC
GCCATCAAGTCCCCTGCCCCTGGTGCCCTTGGACAGTCGCCCCTACAGCCCTTTCCCCGGGCAGAGCAAC
GGAATTTCCTGAGATCCTCTGGCACCTCCCAGCCCCACCCTGGCCATGGGTACCTCGGGGAACATAGCTC
CGTCTTCCAGCAGCCCCTGGACATTTGCCACTCCTTCACATCTCAGGGAGGGGGCCGGGAACCCCTCCCA
GCCCCCTACCAACACCAGCTGTCGGAGCCCTGCCCACCCTATCCCCAGCAGAGCTTTAAGCAAGAATACC
ATGATCCCCTGTATGAACAGGCGGGCCAGCCAGCCGTGGACCAGGGTGGGGTCAATGGGCACAGGTACCC
AGGGGCGGGGGTGGTGATCAAACAGGAACAGACGGACTTCGCCTACGACTCAGATGTCACCGGGTGCGCA
TCAATGTACCTCCACACAGAGGGCTTCTCTGGGCCCTCTCCAGGTGACGGGGCCATGGGCTATGGCTATG
AGAAACCTCTGCGACCATTCCCAGATGATGTCTGCGTTGTCCCTGAGAAATTTGAAGGAGACATCAAGCA
GGAAGGGGTCGGTGCATTTCGAGAGGGGCCGCCCTACCAGCGCCGGGGTGCCCTGCAGCTGTGGCAATTT
CTGGTGGCCTTGCTGGATGACCCAACAAATGCCCATTTCATTGCCTGGACGGGCCGGGGAATGGAGTTCA
AGCTCATTGAGCCTGAGGAGGTCGCCAGGCTCTGGGGCATCCAGAAGAACCGGCCAGCCATGAATTACGA
CAAGCTGAGCCGCTCGCTCCGATACTATTATGAGAAAGGCATCATGCAGAAGGTGGCTGGTGAGCGTTAC
GTGTACAAGTTTGTGTGTGAGCCCGAGGCCCTCTTCTCTTTGGCCTTCCCGGACAATCAGCGTCCAGCTC
TCAAGGCTGAGTTTGACCGGCCTGTCAGTGAGGAGGACACAGTCCCTTTGTCCCACTTGGATGAGAGCCC
CGCCTACCTCCCAGAGCTGGCTGGCCCCGCCCAGCCATTTGGCCCCAAGGGTGGCTACTCTTACTTGGAC
CCAGCTTTCTTGTACAAAGTGGTGACGTAAGCTAGGGGCCCGTTTAAACCCGCTGATCAGCCTCGACTGT
GCCTTCTAGTTGCCAGCCATCTGTTGTTTGCCCCTCCCCCGTGCCTTCCTTGACCCTGGAAGGTGCCACT
CCCACTGTCCTTTCCTAATAAAATGAGGAAATTGCATCGCATTGTCTGAGTAGGTGTCATTCTATTCTGG
GGGGTGGGGTGGGGCAGGACAGCAAGGGGGAGGATTGGGAAGACAATAGCAGGCATGCTGGGGATGCGGT
GGGCTCTATGGCTTCTGAGGCGGAAAGAACCAGCTGGGGCTCTAGGGGGTATCCCC
[124 nt withheld, positions 3767-3890]
C
[91 nt withheld, positions 3892-3982]
AGGGTGATGGTTCACGTACCTAGAAGTTCCTATTCCGAAGTTCCTATTCTCTAGAAAGTATAGGAACTTC
CTTGGCCAAAAAGCCTGAACTCACCGCGACGTCTGTCGAGAAGTTTCTGATCGAAAAGTTCGACAGCGTC
TCCGACCTGATGCAGCTCTCGGAGGGCGAAGAATCTCGTGCTTTCAGCTTCGATGTAGGAGGGCGTGGAT
ATGTCCTGCGGGTAAATAGCTGCGCCGATGGTTTCTACAAAGATCGTTATGTTTATCGGCACTTTGCATC
GGCCGCGCTCCCGATTCCGGAAGTGCTTGACATTGGGGAATTCAGCGAGAGCCTGACCTATTGCATCTCC
CGCCGTGCACAGGGTGTCACGTTGCAAGACCTGCCTGAAACCGAACTGCCCGCTGTTCTGCAGCCGGTCG
CGGAGGCCATGGATGCGATCGCTGCGGCCGATCTTAGCCAGACGAGCGGGTTCGGCCCATTCGGACCGCA
AGGAATCGGTCAATACACTACATGGCGTGATTTCATATGCGCGATTGCTGATCCCCATGTGTATCACTGG
CAAACTGTGATGGACGACACCGTCAGTGCGTCCGTCGCGCAGGCTCTCGATGAGCTGATGCTTTGGGCCG
AGGACTGCCCCGAAGTCCGGCACCTCGTGCACGCGGATTTCGGCTCCAACAATGTCCTGACGGACAATGG
CCGCATAACAGCGGTCATTGACTGGAGCGAGGCGATGTTCGGGGATTCCCAATACGAGGTCGCCAACATC
TTCTTCTGGAGGCCGTGGTTGGCTTGTATGGAGCAGCAGACGCGCTACTTCGAGCGGAGGCATCCGGAGC
TTGCAGGATCGCCGCGGCTCCGGGCGTATATGCTCCGCATTGGTCTTGACCAACTCTATCAGAGCTTGGT
TGACGGCAATTTCGATGATGCAGCTTGGGCGCAGGGTCGATGCGACGCAATCGTCCGATCCGGAGCCGGG
ACTGTCGGGCGTACACAAATCGCCCGCAGAAGCGCGGCCGTCTGGACCGATGGCTGTGTAGAAGTACTCG
CCGATAGTGGAAACCGACGCCCCAGCACTCGTCCGAGGGCAAAGGAATAGCACGTACTACGAGATTTCGA
TTCCACCGCCGCCTTCTATGAAAGGTTGGGCTTCGGAATCGTTTTCCGGGACGCCGGCTGGATGATCCTC
CAGCGCGGGGATCTCATGCTGGAGTTCTTCGCCCACCCCAACTTGTTTATTGCAGCTTATAATGGTTACA
AATAAAGCAATAGCATCACAAATTTCACAAATAAAGCATTTTTTTCACTGCATTCTAGTTGTGGTTTGTC
CAAACTCATCAATGTATCTTATCATGTCTGTATACCGTCGACCTCTAGCTAGAGCTTGGCGTAATCATGG
TCATAGCTGTTTCCTGTGTGAAATTGTTATCCGCTCACAATTCCACACAACATACGAGCCGGAAGCATAA
AGTGTAAAGCCTGGGGTGCCTAATGAGTGAGCTAACTCACATTAATTGCGTTGCGCTCACTGCCCGCTTT
CCAGTCGGGAAACCTGTCGTGCCAGCTGCATTAATGAATCGGCCAACGCGCGGGGAGAGGCGGTTTGCGT
ATTGGGCGCTCTTCCGCTTCCTCGCTCACTGACTCGCTGCGCTCGGTCGTTCGGCTGCGGCGAGCGGTAT
CAGCTCACTCAAAGGCGGTAATACGGTTATCCACAGAATCAGGGGATAACGCAGGAAAGAACATGTGAGC
AAAAGGCCAGCAAAAGGCCAGGAACCGTAAAAAGGCCGCGTTGCTGGCGTTTTTCCATAGGCTCCGCCCC
CCTGACGAGCATCACAAAAATCGACGCTCAAGTCAGAGGTGGCGAAACCCGACAGGACTATAAAGATACC
AGGCGTTTCCCCCTGGAAGCTCCCTCGTGCGCTCTCCTGTTCCGACCCTGCCGCTTACCGGATACCTGTC
CGCCTTTCTCCCTTCGGGAAGCGTGGCGCTTTCTCATAGCTCACGCTGTAGGTATCTCAGTTCGGTGTAG
GTCGTTCGCTCCAAGCTGGGCTGTGTGCACGAACCCCCCGTTCAGCCCGACCGCTGCGCCTTATCCGGTA
ACTATCGTCTTGAGTCCAACCCGGTAAGACACGACTTATCGCCACTGGCAGCAGCCACTGGTAACAGGAT
TAGCAGAGCGAGGTATGTAGGCGGTGCTACAGAGTTCTTGAAGTGGTGGCCTAACTACGGCTACACTAGA
AGAACAGTATTTGGTATCTGCGCTCTGCTGAAGCCAGTTACCTTCGGAAAAAGAGTTGGTAGCTCTTGAT
CCGGCAAACAAACCACCGCTGGTAGCGGTGGTTTTTTTGTTTGCAAGCAGCAGATTACGCGCAGAAAAAA
AGGATCTCAAGAAGATCCTTTGATCTTTTCTACGGGGTCTGACGCTCAGTGGAACGAAAACTCACGTTAA
GGGATTTTGGTCATGAGATTATCAAAAAGGATCTTCACCTAGATCCTTTTAAATTAAAAATGAAGTTTTA
AATCAATCTAAAGTATATATGAGTAAACTTGGTCTGACAGTTACCAATGCTTAATCAGTGAGGCACCTAT
CTCAGCGATCTGTCTATTTCGTTCATCCATAGTTGCCTGACTCCCCGTCGTGTAGATAACTACGATACGG
GAGGGCTTACCATCTGGCCCCAGTGCTGCAATGATACCGCGAGACCCACGCTCACCGGCTCCAGATTTAT
CAGCAATAAACCAGCCAGCCGGAAGGGCCGAGCGCAGAAGTGGTCCTGCAACTTTATCCGCCTCCATCCA
GTCTATTAATTGTTGCCGGGAAGCTAGAGTAAGTAGTTCGCCAGTTAATAGTTTGCGCAACGTTGTTGCC
ATTGCTACAGGCATCGTGGTGTCACGCTCGTCGTTTGGTATGGCTTCATTCAGCTCCGGTTCCCAACGAT
CAAGGCGAGTTACATGATCCCCCATGTTGTGCAAAAAAGCGGTTAGCTCCTTCGGTCCTCCGATCGTTGT
CAGAAGTAAGTTGGCCGCAGTGTTATCACTCATGGTTATGGCAGCACTGCATAATTCTCTTACTGTCATG
CCATCCGTAAGATGCTTTTCTGTGACTGGTGAGTACTCAACCAAGTCATTCTGAGAATAGTGTATGCGGC
GACCGAGTTGCTCTTGCCCGGCGTCAATACGGGATAATACCGCGCCACATAGCAGAACTTTAAAAGTGCT
CATCATTGGAAAACGTTCTTCGGGGCGAAAACTCTCAAGGATCTTACCGCTGTTGAGATCCAGTTCGATG
TAACCCACTCGTGCACCCAACTGATCTTCAGCATCTTTTACTTTCACCAGCGTTTCTGGGTGAGCAAAAA
CAGGAAGGCAAAATGCCGCAAAAAAGGGAATAAGGGCGACACGGAAATGTTGAATACTCATACTCTTCCT
TTTTCAATATTATTGAAGCATTTATCAGGGTTATTGTCTCATGAGCGGATACATATTTGAATGTATTTAG
AAAAATAAACAAATAGGGGTTCCGCGCACATTTCCCCGAAAAGTGCCACCTGACGTCGACGGATCGGGAG
ATCTCCCGATCCCCTATGGTGCACTCTCAGTACAATCTGCTCTGATGCCGCATAGTTAAGCCAGTATCTG
CTCCCTGCTTGTGTGTTGGAGGTCGCTGAGTAGTGCGCGAGCAAAATTTAAGCTACAACAAGGCAAGGCT
TGACCGACAATTGCATGAAGAATCTGCTTAGGGTTAGGCGTTTTGCGCTGCTTCGCGATGTACGGGCCAG
ATATACGCGTT
Features (pLannotate 1.2.2; 27 found; start..end, strand, type, name):
      1..380     +  enhancer       CMV enhancer: human cytomegalovirus immediate early enhancer
    381..584     +  promoter       CMV promoter: human cytomegalovirus (CMV) immediate early promoter
    586..605     +  promoter       PLtetO-1 promoter (fragment): modified phage lambda PL promoter with tet operator sites (Lutz and Bujard, 1997)
    607..626     +  promoter       PLtetO-1 promoter (fragment): modified phage lambda PL promoter with tet operator sites (Lutz and Bujard, 1997)
    634..667     +  promoter       TRE3GV promoter (fragment): 3rd-generation Tet-responsive promoter that can be activated by binding of Tet-On® 3G, optimized for retroviral and lentiviral vectors
    827..1789    +  CDS            birA: BIRA_ECOLI - Also known as bioR, dhbB. Experimental evidence at protein level: Swiss-Prot protein existence level 1. Acts both as a biotin--[acetyl-CoA-carboxylase] ligase and a biotin-operon repressor. In the presence of ATP, BirA activates biotin to form the BirA-biotinyl-5'-adenylate (BirA-bio-5'-AMP or holoBirA) complex. HoloBirA can either transfer the biotinyl moiety to the biotin carboxyl carrier protein (BCCP) subunit of acetyl-CoA carboxylase, or bind to the biotin operator site and inhibit transcription of the operon. From Escherichia coli (strain K12).
   1790..1815    +  CDS            3xHA (fragment): three tandem HA epitope tags
   1847..1866    +  CDS            Strep-Tag II (fragment): peptide that binds Strep-Tactin®, an engineered form of streptavidin
   1907..1929    +  CDS            Strep-Tag II (fragment): peptide that binds Strep-Tactin®, an engineered form of streptavidin
   1943..1967    +  protein_bind   attB1: mutant version of attB; recombination site for the Gateway® BP reaction BP Clonase™
   1973..3424    +  CDS            ETV4: ETV4_HUMAN - Also known as E1AF, PEA3. Experimental evidence at protein level: Swiss-Prot protein existence level 1. (Microbial infection) Binds to the enhancer of the adenovirus E1A gene and acts as a transcriptional activator; the core-binding sequence is 5'-[AC]GGA[AT]GT-3'. From Homo sapiens (Human).
   3429..3453    -  protein_bind   attB2: mutant version of attB; recombination site for the Gateway® BP reaction BP Clonase™
   3497..3721    +  polyA_signal   bGH poly(A) signal: bovine growth hormone polyadenylation signal
   3725..3746    +  promoter       SV40 promoter (fragment): SV40 enhancer and early promoter
   3767..4000    +  rep_origin     f1 ori (fragment) (sequence partly withheld): f1 bacteriophage origin of replication; arrow indicates direction of (+) strand synthesis
   4005..4052    +  protein_bind   FRT: FLP-mediated recombination occurs in the 8-bp core sequence TCTAGAAA (Turan and Bode, 2011). FLP recombinase from the Saccharomyces cerevisiae 2μ plasmid
   4060..5082    +  CDS            HygR: aminoglycoside phosphotransferase from E. coli; aph(4)-Ia; confers resistance to hygromycin
   5092..5217    +  CDS            ble (fragment): BLE_KLEPN - Experimental evidence at protein level: Swiss-Prot protein existence level 1. Binding protein with a strong affinity to the bleomycin family of antibiotics. Binds to CL990; an antimitotic-antibiotic compound. From Klebsiella pneumoniae.
   5212..5333    +  polyA_signal   SV40 poly(A) signal: SV40 polyadenylation signal
   5406..5422    -  protein_bind   lac operator: The lac repressor binds to the lac operator to inhibit transcription in E. coli. This inhibition can be relieved by adding lactose or isopropyl-β-D-thiogalactopyranoside (IPTG). lac repressor encoded by lacI
   5430..5460    -  promoter       lac promoter: promoter for the E. coli lac operon
   5475..5496    -  protein_bind   CAP binding site: CAP binding activates transcription in the presence of cAMP. E. coli catabolite activator protein
   5509..5601    -  CDS            lacI (fragment): lac repressor; lacI; The lac repressor binds to the lac operator to inhibit transcription in E. coli. This inhibition can be relieved by adding lactose or isopropyl-β-D-thiogalactopyranoside (IPTG).
   5784..6372    -  rep_origin     ori: high-copy-number ColE1/pMB1/pBR322/pUC origin of replication
   6543..7403    -  CDS            AmpR: β-lactamase; bla; confers resistance to ampicillin, carbenicillin, and related antibiotics
   7404..7508    -  promoter       AmpR promoter: bla
   7567..7619    -  misc_feature   bom (fragment): basis of mobility region from pBR322
