[The description below was written by a language model from this plasmid's Addgene catalogue record and pLannotate feature annotations shown in this document.]
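Description:
MAC_N_ETV4 is a mammalian expression plasmid built by Gateway cloning into the MAC-tag-N backbone. It is propagated in E. coli through a high-copy ColE1/pUC-type origin with ampicillin selection (AmpR under its own bla promoter). The annotated 7.8 kb sequence also contains a partial f1 origin and residual lac promoter/operator elements typical of the parental cloning vector.

The payload is the full-length, unmutated human ETS-family transcription factor ETV4 (also known as PEA3 or E1AF), flanked by attB1 and attB2 sites left by the Gateway reaction. It is fused at its N terminus to the MAC tag. In the feature table this tag appears as an E. coli BirA-derived biotin ligase coding sequence followed by an HA epitope and two Strep-Tag II motifs. The combination allows both proximity-dependent biotinylation and Strep-based affinity purification of the same bait, with HA available for detection. Transcription is driven by the CMV enhancer and promoter, followed by short tet operator-like fragments, which suggests tetracycline-regulated expression in cells that supply the Tet repressor. It is terminated by the bGH polyadenylation signal.

Downstream, an FRT site sits directly in front of a hygromycin resistance gene that has no complete promoter of its own and ends in an SV40 poly(A) signal. This layout is characteristic of FLP-mediated integration into a genomic FRT landing site, where hygromycin resistance is gained upon correct insertion and isogenic stable lines can be made. The associated publication concerns human transcription factor protein interaction networks, consistent with use as a bait for mapping ETV4 interactors.
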