Addgene plasmid #167753: MAC_N_ETV4
Purpose: Expresses ETV4 in mammalian cells
Depositing lab: Markku Varjosalo. Depositing organization: University of Helsinki. Publication: Human transcription factor protein interaction networks. Goos H, Kinnunen M, Salokas K, Tan Z, Liu X, Yadav L, Zhang Q, Wei GH, Varjosalo M. Nat Commun. 2022 Feb 9;13(1):766. doi: 10.1038/s41467-022-28341-5. PubMed 35140242.
Backbone
  Vector backbone: MAC-tag-N (#108078)
  Vector type: Mammalian Expression
  Selectable markers: Hygromycin
Growth in bacteria
  Bacterial resistance: Ampicillin, 100 μg/mL
  Growth temperature: 37°C
  Growth strain: DH5alpha
  Copy number: High Copy
Gene/Insert
  Gene/Insert name: ETV4 (alt names: Uniprot P43268; ENSG00000175832)
  Species: H. sapiens (human)
  Mutation: no mutations
  Entrez Gene: ETV4 (a.k.a. E1A-F, E1AF, PEA3, PEAS3)
  Tag / fusion protein: MAC (N terminal on backbone)
  Cloning method: Gateway Cloning
Terms and licenses: Academic/Nonprofit Terms; Industry Terms: Not Available to Industry
How to cite: MAC_N_ETV4 was a gift from Markku Varjosalo (Addgene plasmid # 167753 ; http://n2t.net/addgene:167753 ; RRID:Addgene_167753)
